Addgene plasmid #173846: pPBpuro-UbC-canisHbegf
Purpose: Encoding dog Hbegf.
Depositing lab: Michiyuki Matsuda. Depositing organization: Kyoto University, Graduate School of Biostudies. Publication: Redundant roles of EGFR ligands in the ERK activation waves during collective cell migration. Lin S, Hirayama D, Maryu G, Matsuda K, Hino N, Deguchi E, Aoki K, Iwamoto R, Terai K, Matsuda M. Life Sci Alliance. 2021 Oct 19;5(1). pii: 5/1/e202101206. doi: 10.26508/lsa.202101206. Print 2022 Jan. PubMed 34667080.
Backbone
  Vector backbone: pPBpuro
  Backbone size w/o insert (bp): 6400
  Total vector size (bp): 7130
  Vector type: Mammalian Expression
  Selectable markers: Puromycin
Growth in bacteria
  Bacterial resistance: Ampicillin, 100 μg/mL
  Growth temperature: 37°C
  Growth strain: DH5alpha
  Copy number: Unknown
Gene/Insert
  Gene/Insert name: A cDNA of canis Hbegf.
  Species: Madin-Darby Canine Kidney (MDCK) cells
  Insert size (bp): 630
Terms and licenses: Academic/Nonprofit Terms; Industry Terms: Not Available to Industry
How to cite: pPBpuro-UbC-canisHbegf was a gift from Michiyuki Matsuda (Addgene plasmid # 173846 ; http://n2t.net/addgene:173846 ; RRID:Addgene_173846)
