[The description below was written by a language model from this plasmid's Addgene catalogue record and pLannotate feature annotations shown in this document.]
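Description:
pPBpuro-UbC-canisHbegf is a mammalian expression plasmid of about 7.1 kb built on the pPBpuro backbone. It carries a roughly 630 bp cDNA for dog heparin-binding EGF-like growth factor (Hbegf), cloned from Madin-Darby canine kidney (MDCK) cells. In bacteria it is maintained through a high-copy ColE1/pUC-type origin and selected with ampicillin via the β-lactamase gene. An f1 phage origin, T7 and T3 promoters, and duplicated lac promoter/operator and lacZα/lacI fragments are also present, and these appear to be remnants of the cloning vector with no role in the expression unit.

The payload is a single bicistronic cassette. The human ubiquitin C (UbC) promoter, which spans the numbering origin of the circular sequence, drives the Hbegf open reading frame. The annotation tool labelled this frame by homology to human HBEGF, a ligand for EGFR and ERBB4 that also serves as the diphtheria toxin receptor. Downstream, an EMCV IRES allows translation of puromycin N-acetyltransferase from the same transcript, which ends at the bovine growth hormone polyadenylation signal. Because both proteins come from one mRNA, puromycin selection enriches for cells that also express the growth factor. No epitope tag or fluorescent reporter is annotated.

The "PB" in the backbone name suggests a piggyBac transposon vector for stable genomic integration, but the feature table annotates no transposon terminal repeats, so the record does not confirm this. The stated purpose is simply to encode dog Hbegf. The associated publication concerns redundant roles of EGFR ligands in ERK activation waves during collective cell migration, which is consistent with expressing this ligand in cultured mammalian cells.
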