Features (pLannotate 1.2.2; 21 found; start..end, strand, type, name):
    440..1063    +  CDS            HBEGF: HBEGF_HUMAN - Also known as DTR, DTS, HEGFL. Experimental evidence at protein level: Swiss-Prot protein existence level 1. Growth factor that mediates its effects via EGFR, ERBB2 and ERBB4. Required for normal cardiac valve formation and normal heart function. Promotes smooth muscle cell proliferation. May be involved in macrophage-mediated cellular proliferation. It is mitogenic for fibroblasts, but not endothelial cells. It is able to bind EGF receptor/EGFR with higher affinity than EGF itself and is a far more potent mitogen for smooth muscle cells than EGF. Also acts as a diphtheria toxin
   1229..1790    +  misc_feature   IRES: internal ribosome entry site (IRES) of the encephalomyocarditis virus (EMCV)
   1793..2392    +  CDS            PuroR: puromycin N-acetyltransferase; pac from Streptomyces alboniger; confers resistance to puromycin
   2425..2649    +  polyA_signal   bGH poly(A) signal: bovine growth hormone polyadenylation signal
   2653..2669    +  promoter       SV40 promoter (fragment): SV40 enhancer and early promoter
   2720..2736    -  protein_bind   lac operator: The lac repressor binds to the lac operator to inhibit transcription in E. coli. This inhibition can be relieved by adding lactose or isopropyl-β-D-thiogalactopyranoside (IPTG). lac repressor encoded by lacI
   2744..2774    -  promoter       lac promoter: promoter for the E. coli lac operon
   2789..2810    -  protein_bind   CAP binding site: CAP binding activates transcription in the presence of cAMP. E. coli catabolite activator protein
   2823..2862    -  CDS            lacI (fragment): lac repressor; lacI; The lac repressor binds to the lac operator to inhibit transcription in E. coli. This inhibition can be relieved by adding lactose or isopropyl-β-D-thiogalactopyranoside (IPTG).
   3147..3165    -  promoter       T3 promoter: promoter for bacteriophage T3 RNA polymerase
   3210..3226    -  protein_bind   lac operator: The lac repressor binds to the lac operator to inhibit transcription in E. coli. This inhibition can be relieved by adding lactose or isopropyl-β-D-thiogalactopyranoside (IPTG). lac repressor encoded by lacI
   3234..3264    -  promoter       lac promoter: promoter for the E. coli lac operon
   3279..3300    -  protein_bind   CAP binding site: CAP binding activates transcription in the presence of cAMP. E. coli catabolite activator protein
   3313..3405    -  CDS            lacI (fragment): lac repressor; lacI; The lac repressor binds to the lac operator to inhibit transcription in E. coli. This inhibition can be relieved by adding lactose or isopropyl-β-D-thiogalactopyranoside (IPTG).
   3588..4176    -  rep_origin     ori: high-copy-number ColE1/pMB1/pBR322/pUC origin of replication
   4347..5207    -  CDS            AmpR: β-lactamase; bla; confers resistance to ampicillin, carbenicillin, and related antibiotics
   5208..5312    -  promoter       AmpR promoter: bla
   5365..5793    -  rep_origin     f1 ori (sequence partly withheld): f1 bacteriophage origin of replication; arrow indicates direction of (+) strand synthesis
   5798..5953    -  CDS            lacZα (fragment): LacZα fragment of β-galactosidase; lacZ fragment
   5961..5979    +  promoter       T7 promoter: promoter for bacteriophage T7 RNA polymerase
   6339..422     +  promoter       UbC promoter (across the origin): human ubiquitin C promoter
>Addgene plasmid #173846 | pPBpuro-UbC-canisHbegf | addgene full sequence | sequence record 340319 | Addgene NGS Result
CCGTTGGGCAGTGCACCCGTACCTTTGGGAGCGCGCGCCCTCGTCGTGTCGTGACGTCACCCGTTCTGTT
GGCTTATAATGCAGGGTGGGGCCACCTGCCGGTAGGTGTGCGGTAGGCTTTTCTCCGTCGCAGGACGCAG
GGTTCGGGCCTAGGGTAGGCTCTCCTGAATCGACAGGCGCCGGACCTCTGGTGAGGGGAGGGATAAGTGA
GGCGTCAGTTTCTCTGGTCGGTTTTATGTACCTATCTTCTTAAGTAGCTGAAGCTCCGGTTTTGAACTAT
GCGCTCGGGGTTGGCGAGTGTGTTTTGTGAAGTTTTTTAGGCACCTTTTGAAATGTAATCATTTGGGTCA
ATATGTAATTTTCAGTGTTAGACTAGTAAATTGTCCGCTAAATTCTGGCCGTTTTTGGCTTTTTTGTTAG
ACGGATCCATGAATTCACCATGAAGCTGCTGCGGTCAGTGGTGCTGAAGCTCTTTCTGGCTGCAGTGCTC
TCGGCGTCGGTGACTGGCGAGAGCTTGGGGCGTCTTCGGAGAGGGCTGGCGGCCGGAACTGGCAACCCGG
ACTCTCCCACCGAATCCACGGACCGGCTGCTGCCCCCGGAAGGCGGCCGGGCCAGGGAAGTCCTGGACTT
AGAAGAGACGGACCTGGACCTTTTAAGAGCTGCTTTCTCCTCCAAGCCACAGGCTCTGGCCACACCCAGT
AAGGAGGAACGTGGGAAAAAAAAGAAGAAAGGCAAAGGCTTAGGGAGGAAGAGAGACCCGTGTCTTCGGA
AATACAAGGACTTCTGCATCCATGGAGAATGCAAATATGTGAAGGAGCTCCGGGCTCCATCCTGCATCTG
CCACCCCGGTTACCATGGAGAGAGGTGCCATGGGCTGAGCCTTCCAGTAGAAAATCGCTTATATACTTAC
GACCATACAACCATCTTGGCTGTGGTGGCTGTGGTGCTGTCATCTGTCTGTCTGCTTGTCATCGTGGGGC
TTCTCATGTTTAGGTACCATAGGAGAGGAGGTTATGATGTGGAAAGTGAAGAGAAAGTGAAGTTAGGCAT
GACTACTTCCCACTGAGAGAGACCTGTACTCAAGGAATCTGCAGGGGGACTGCTACCTCCGAGAAGATAC
AGCTGATCATAGACTCTGCAGAGGGAAAGGACGTCACAGCTAGGCGGCCGCTCTAGAGTCAACTAACTTA
AGCTAGCAACGGTTTCCCTCTAGCGGGATCAATTCCGCCCCCCCCCCCTAACGTTACTGGCCGAAGCCGC
TTGGAATAAGGCCGGTGTGCGTTTGTCTATATGTTATTTTCCACCATATTGCCGTCTTTTGGCAATGTGA
GGGCCCGGAAACCTGGCCCTGTCTTCTTGACGAGCATTCCTAGGGGTCTTTCCCCTCTCGCCAAAGGAAT
GCAAGGTCTGTTGAATGTCGTGAAGGAAGCAGTTCCTCTGGAAGCTTCTTGAAGACAAACAACGTCTGTA
GCGACCCTTTGCAGGCAGCGGAACCCCCCACCTGGCGACAGGTGCCTCTGCGGCCAAAAGCCACGTGTAT
AAGATACACCTGCAAAGGCGGCACAACCCCAGTGCCACGTTGTGAGTTGGATAGTTGTGGAAAGAGTCAA
ATGGCTCTCCTCAAGCGTATTCAACAAGGGGCTGAAGGATGCCCAGAAGGTACCCCATTGTATGGGATCT
GATCTGGGGCCTCGGTGCACATGCTTTACATGTGTTTAGTCGAGGTTAAAAAAACGTCTAGGCCCCCCGA
ACCACGGGGACGTGGTTTTCCTTTGAAAAACACGATAATACCATGACCGAGTACAAGCCCACGGTGCGCC
TCGCCACCCGCGACGACGTCCCCAGGGCCGTACGCACCCTCGCCGCCGCGTTCGCCGACTACCCCGCCAC
GCGCCACACCGTCGATCCGGACCGCCACATCGAGCGGGTCACCGAGCTGCAAGAACTCTTCCTCACGCGC
GTCGGGCTCGACATCGGCAAGGTGTGGGTCGCGGACGACGGCGCCGCGGTGGCGGTCTGGACCACGCCGG
AGAGCGTCGAAGCGGGGGCGGTGTTCGCCGAGATCGGCCCGCGCATGGCCGAGTTGAGCGGTTCCCGGCT
GGCCGCGCAGCAACAGATGGAAGGCCTCCTGGCGCCGCACCGGCCCAAGGAGCCCGCGTGGTTCCTGGCC
ACCGTCGGCGTCTCGCCCGACCACCAGGGCAAGGGTCTGGGCAGCGCCGTCGTGCTCCCCGGAGTGGAGG
CGGCCGAGCGCGCCGGGGTGCCCGCCTTCCTGGAGACCTCCGCGCCCCGCAACCTCCCCTTCTACGAGCG
GCTCGGCTTCACCGTCACCGCCGACGTCGAGGTGCCCGAAGGACCGCGCACCTGGTGCATGACCCGCAAG
CCCGGTGCCTGATCGATGATCTAGAGCTCGCTGATCAGCCTCGACTGTGCCTTCTAGTTGCCAGCCATCT
GTTGTTTGCCCCTCCCCCGTGCCTTCCTTGACCCTGGAAGGTGCCACTCCCACTGTCCTTTCCTAATAAA
ATGAGGAAATTGCATCGCATTGTCTGAGTAGGTGTCATTCTATTCTGGGGGGTGGGGTGGGGCAGGACAG
CAAGGGGGAGGATTGGGAAGACAATAGCAGGCATGCTGGGGATGCGGTGGGCTCTATGGCTTCTGAGGCG
GAAAGAACCTGCAGCCCAAGCTTGGCGTAATCATGGTCATAGCTGTTTCCTGTGTGAAATTGTTATCCGC
TCACAATTCCACACAACATACGAGCCGGAAGCATAAAGTGTAAAGCCTGGGGTGCCTAATGAGTGAGCTA
ACTCACATTAATTGCGTTGCGCTCACTGCCCGCTTTCCAGTCGGGAAACCTGTCGTGCCAGCGGATCTTA
AAAGTTTTGTTACTTTATAGAAGAAATTTTGAGTTTTTGTTTTTTTTTAATAAATAAATAAACATAAATA
AATTGTTTGTTGAATTTATTATTAGTATGTAAGTGTAAATATAATAAAACTTAATATCTATTCAAATTAA
TAAATAAACCTCGATATACAGACCGATAAAACACATGCGTCAATTTTACGCATGATTATCTTTAACGTAC
GTCACAATATGATTATCTTTCTAGGGTTAATCTAGTATACGCGTTTAATTAATCCAGCTTTTGTTCCCTT
TAGTGAGGGTTAATTGCGCGCTTGGCGTAATCATGGTCATAGCTGTTTCCTGTGTGAAATTGTTATCCGC
TCACAATTCCACACAACATACGAGCCGGAAGCATAAAGTGTAAAGCCTGGGGTGCCTAATGAGTGAGCTA
ACTCACATTAATTGCGTTGCGCTCACTGCCCGCTTTCCAGTCGGGAAACCTGTCGTGCCAGCTGCATTAA
TGAATCGGCCAACGCGCGGGGAGAGGCGGTTTGCGTATTGGGCGCTCTTCCGCTTCCTCGCTCACTGACT
CGCTGCGCTCGGTCGTTCGGCTGCGGCGAGCGGTATCAGCTCACTCAAAGGCGGTAATACGGTTATCCAC
AGAATCAGGGGATAACGCAGGAAAGAACATGTGAGCAAAAGGCCAGCAAAAGGCCAGGAACCGTAAAAAG
GCCGCGTTGCTGGCGTTTTTCCATAGGCTCCGCCCCCCTGACGAGCATCACAAAAATCGACGCTCAAGTC
AGAGGTGGCGAAACCCGACAGGACTATAAAGATACCAGGCGTTTCCCCCTGGAAGCTCCCTCGTGCGCTC
TCCTGTTCCGACCCTGCCGCTTACCGGATACCTGTCCGCCTTTCTCCCTTCGGGAAGCGTGGCGCTTTCT
CATAGCTCACGCTGTAGGTATCTCAGTTCGGTGTAGGTCGTTCGCTCCAAGCTGGGCTGTGTGCACGAAC
CCCCCGTTCAGCCCGACCGCTGCGCCTTATCCGGTAACTATCGTCTTGAGTCCAACCCGGTAAGACACGA
CTTATCGCCACTGGCAGCAGCCACTGGTAACAGGATTAGCAGAGCGAGGTATGTAGGCGGTGCTACAGAG
TTCTTGAAGTGGTGGCCTAACTACGGCTACACTAGAAGAACAGTATTTGGTATCTGCGCTCTGCTGAAGC
CAGTTACCTTCGGAAAAAGAGTTGGTAGCTCTTGATCCGGCAAACAAACCACCGCTGGTAGCGGTGGTTT
TTTTGTTTGCAAGCAGCAGATTACGCGCAGAAAAAAAGGATCTCAAGAAGATCCTTTGATCTTTTCTACG
GGGTCTGACGCTCAGTGGAACGAAAACTCACGTTAAGGGATTTTGGTCATGAGATTATCAAAAAGGATCT
TCACCTAGATCCTTTTAAATTAAAAATGAAGTTTTAAATCAATCTAAAGTATATATGAGTAAACTTGGTC
TGACAGTTACCAATGCTTAATCAGTGAGGCACCTATCTCAGCGATCTGTCTATTTCGTTCATCCATAGTT
GCCTGACTCCCCGTCGTGTAGATAACTACGATACGGGAGGGCTTACCATCTGGCCCCAGTGCTGCAATGA
TACCGCGAGACCCACGCTCACCGGCTCCAGATTTATCAGCAATAAACCAGCCAGCCGGAAGGGCCGAGCG
CAGAAGTGGTCCTGCAACTTTATCCGCCTCCATCCAGTCTATTAATTGTTGCCGGGAAGCTAGAGTAAGT
AGTTCGCCAGTTAATAGTTTGCGCAACGTTGTTGCCATTGCTACAGGCATCGTGGTGTCACGCTCGTCGT
TTGGTATGGCTTCATTCAGCTCCGGTTCCCAACGATCAAGGCGAGTTACATGATCCCCCATGTTGTGCAA
AAAAGCGGTTAGCTCCTTCGGTCCTCCGATCGTTGTCAGAAGTAAGTTGGCCGCAGTGTTATCACTCATG
GTTATGGCAGCACTGCATAATTCTCTTACTGTCATGCCATCCGTAAGATGCTTTTCTGTGACTGGTGAGT
ACTCAACCAAGTCATTCTGAGAATAGTGTATGCGGCGACCGAGTTGCTCTTGCCCGGCGTCAATACGGGA
TAATACCGCGCCACATAGCAGAACTTTAAAAGTGCTCATCATTGGAAAACGTTCTTCGGGGCGAAAACTC
TCAAGGATCTTACCGCTGTTGAGATCCAGTTCGATGTAACCCACTCGTGCACCCAACTGATCTTCAGCAT
CTTTTACTTTCACCAGCGTTTCTGGGTGAGCAAAAACAGGAAGGCAAAATGCCGCAAAAAAGGGAATAAG
GGCGACACGGAAATGTTGAATACTCATACTCTTCCTTTTTCAATATTATTGAAGCATTTATCAGGGTTAT
TGTCTCATGAGCGGATACATATTTGAATGTATTTAGAAAAATAAACAAATAGGGGTTCCGCGCACATTTC
CCCGAAAAGTGCCACCTAAATTGTAAGCGTTAATATTTTGTTAAAATTCGCGTTAAATTTTTGTTAAATC
AGCTCATTTTTTAACCAATAGGCCGAAATCGGCAAAATCCCTTATAAATCAAAAGAATAGACCGAGATAG
GGT
[37 nt withheld, positions 5464-5500]
AAAGAACGTGGACTCCAACGTCAAAGG
[49 nt withheld, positions 5528-5576]
T
[91 nt withheld, positions 5578-5668]
G
[124 nt withheld, positions 5670-5793]
CCCATTCGCCATTCAGGCTGCGCAACTGTTGGGAAGGGCGATCGGTGCGGGCCTCTTCGCTATTACGCCA
GCTGGCGAAAGGGGGATGTGCTGCAAGGCGATTAAGTTGGGTAACGCCAGGGTTTTCCCAGTCACGACGT
TGTAAAACGACGGCCAGTGAGCGCGCGTAATACGACTCACTATAGGGCGAATTGGGGCGCGCCATTCTAG
ATTAACCCTAGAAAGATAGTCTGCGTAAAATTGACGCATGCATTCTTGAAATATTGCTCTCTCTTTCTAA
ATAGCGCGAATCCGTCGCTGTGCATTTAGGACATCTCAGTCGCCGCTTGGAGCTCCCGTGAGGCGTGCTT
GTCAATGCGGTAAGTGTCACTGATTTTGAACTATAACGACCGCGTGAGTCAAAATGACGCATGATTATCT
TTTACGTGACTTTTAAGATTTAACTCATACGATAATTATATTGTTATTTCATGTTCTACTTACGTGATAA
CTTATTATATATATATTTTCTTGTTATAGATATCAACTAGAATGCTAGCCTCGAGGGCCTCCGCGCCGGG
TTTTGGCGCCTCCCGCGGGCGCCCCCCTCCTCACGGCGAGCGCTGCCACGTCAGACGAAGGGCGCAGCGA
GCGTCCTGATCCTTCCGCCCGGACGCTCAGGACAGCGGCCCGCTGCTCATAAGACTCGGCCTTAGAACCC
CAGTATCAGCAGAAGGACATTTTAGGACGGGACTTGGGTGACTCTAGGGCACTGGTTTTCTTTCCAGAGA
GCGGAACAGGCGAGGAAAAGTAGTCCCTTCTCGGCGATTCTGCGGAGGGATCTCCGTGGGGCGGTGAACG
CCGATGATTATATAAGGACGCGCCGGGTGTGGCACAGCTAGTTCCGTCGCAGCCGGGATTTGGGTCGCAG
TTCTTGTTTGTGGATCGCTGTGATCGTCACTTGGTGAGTAGCGGGCTGCTGGGCTGGCCGGGGCTTTCGT
GGCCGCCGGGCCGCTCGGTGGGACGGAGGCGTGTGGAGAGACCGCCAAGGGCTGTAGTCTGGGTCCGCGA
GCAAGGTTGCCCTGAACTGGGGGTTGGGGGGAGCGCAGCAAAATGGCGGCTGTTCCCGAGTCTTGAATGG
AAGACGCTTGTGAGGCGGGCTGTGAGGTCGTTGAAACAAGGTGGGGGGCATGGTGGGCGGCAAGAACCCA
AGGTCTTGAGGCCTTCGCTAATGCGGGAAAGCTCTTATTCGGGTGAGATGGGCTGGGGCACCATCTGGGG
ACCCTGACGTGAAGTTTGTCACTGACTGGAGAACTCGGTTTGTCGTCTGTTGCGGGGGCGGCAGTTATGG
CGGTG
